>Addgene plasmid #220825 | pT7-35aaNSP1SA11 | addgene full sequence | sequence record 444016 | Addgene NGS Result
CCGGATCAAGAGCTACCAACTCTTTTTCCGAAGGTAACTGGCTTCAGCAGAGCGCAGATACCAAATACTG
TTCTTCTAGTGTAGCCGTAGTTAGGCCACCACTTCAAGAACTCTGTAGCACCGCCTACATACCTCGCTCT
GCTAATCCTGTTACCAGTGGCTGCTGCCAGTGGCGATAAGTCGTGTCTTACCGGGTTGGACTCAAGACGA
TAGTTACCGGATAAGGCGCAGCGGTCGGGCTGAACGGGGGGTTCGTGCACACAGCCCAGCTTGGAGCGAA
CGACCTACACCGAACTGAGATACCTACAGCGTGAGCTATGAGAAAGCGCCACGCTTCCCGAAGGGAGAAA
GGCGGACAGGTATCCGGTAAGCGGCAGGGTCGGAACAGGAGAGCGCACGAGGGAGCTTCCAGGGGGAAAC
GCCTGGTATCTTTATAGTCCTGTCGGGTTTCGCCACCTCTGACTTGAGCGTCGATTTTTGTGATGCTCGT
CAGGGGGGCGGAGCCTATGGAAAAACGCCAGCAACGCGGCCTTTTTACGGTTCCTGGCCTTTTGCTGGCC
TTTTGCTCACATGTTCTTTCCTGCGTTATCCCCTGATTCTGTGGATAACCGTATTACCGCCTTTGAGTGA
GCTGATACCGCTCGCCGCAGCCGAACGACCGAGCGCAGCGAGTCAGTGAGCGAGGAAGCGGAAGAGCGCC
CAATACGCAAACCGCCTCTCCCCGCGCGTTGGCCGATTCATTAATGCAGGGGGATATCGATCCCGGGTTA
ATACGACTCACTATAGGCTTTTTTTTGAAAAGTCTTGTGTTAGCCATGGCTACTTTTAAAGATGCATGCT
TTCATTATCGTAGATTAACTGCTTTAAATCGGAGATTATGCAACATTGGTGCAAATTCTATTTGGATGCC
AGTTCCTGATTGAAATTATGTCACTATCTAATTATACAGTATTTAGCCATCACAAGACCGTCCAGACTAG
AGTAGCGCCTAGCTGGCAAAATACTGTGAACCGGGTCGGCATGGCATCTCCACCTCCTCGCGGTCCGACC
TGGGCATCCGAAGGAGGACGTCGTCCACTCGGATGGCTAAGGGAGAGCTCAAAAAAAAGGATCCGGCTGC
TAACAAAGCCCGAAAGGAAGCTGAGTTGGCTGCTGCCACCGCTGAGCAATAACTAGCATAACCCCTTGGG
GCCTCTAAACGGGTCTTGAGGGGTTTTTTGCTGAAAGGAGGAACTATATCCGGATCGAGATCCTCTAGAG
TCGACCTGCAGGCATGCAAGCTTGTATTCTATAGTGTCACCTAAATCGTATGTGTATGATACATAAGGTT
ATGTATTAATTGTAGCCGCGTTCTAACGACAATATGTACAAGCCTAATTGTGTAGCATCTGGCTTACTGA
AGCAGACCCTATCATCTCTCTCGTAAACTGCCGTCAGAGTCGGTTTGGTTGGACGAACCTTCTGAGTTTC
TGGTAACGCCGTCCCGCACCCGGAAATGGTCAGCGAACCAATCAGCAGGGTCATCGCTAGCCAGATCCTC
TACGCCGGACGCATCGTGGCCGGCATCACCGGCGCCACAGGTGCGGTTGCTGGCGCCTATATCGCCGACA
TCACCGATGGGGAAGATCGGGCTCGCCACTTCGGGCTCATGAGCGCTTGTTTCGGCGTGGGTATGGTGGC
AGGCCCCGTGGCCGGGGGACTGTTGGGCGCCATCTCCTTGCACCATTCCTTGCGGCGGCGGTGCTCAACG
GCCTCAACCTACTACTGGGCTGCTTCTTAATGCAGGAGTCGCATAAGGGAGAGCGTCGAATGGTGCACTC
TCAGTACAATCTGCTCTGATGCCGCATAGTTAAGCCAGCCCCGACACCCGCCAACACCCGCTGACGCGCC
CTGACGGGCTTGTCTGCTCCCGGCATCCGCTTACAGACAAGCTGTGACCGTCTCCGGGAGCTGCATGTGT
CAGAGGTTTTCACCGTCATCACCGAAACGCGCGAGACGAAAGGGCCTCGTGATACGCCTATTTTTATAGG
TTAATGTCATGATAATAATGGTTTCTTAGACGTCAGGTGGCACTTTTCGGGGAAATGTGCGCGGAACCCC
TATTTGTTTATTTTTCTAAATACATTCAAATATGTATCCGCTCATGAGACAATAACCCTGATAAATGCTT
CAATAATATTGAAAAAGGAAGAGTATGAGTATTCAACATTTCCGTGTCGCCCTTATTCCCTTTTTTGCGG
CATTTTGCCTTCCTGTTTTTGCTCACCCAGAAACGCTGGTGAAAGTAAAAGATGCTGAAGATCAGTTGGG
TGCACGAGTGGGTTACATCGAACTGGATCTCAACAGCGGTAAGATCCTTGAGAGTTTTCGCCCCGAAGAA
CGTTTTCCAATGATGAGCACTTTTAAAGTTCTGCTATGTGGCGCGGTATTATCCCGTATTGACGCCGGGC
AAGAGCAACTCGGTCGCCGCATACACTATTCTCAGAATGACTTGGTTGAGTACTCACCAGTCACAGAAAA
GCATCTTACGGATGGCATGACAGTAAGAGAATTATGCAGTGCTGCCATAACCATGAGTGATAACACTGCG
GCCAACTTACTTCTGACAACGATCGGAGGACCGAAGGAGCTAACCGCTTTTTTGCACAACATGGGGGATC
ATGTAACTCGCCTTGATCGTTGGGAACCGGAGCTGAATGAAGCCATACCAAACGACGAGCGTGACACCAC
GATGCCTGTAGCAATGGCAACAACGTTGCGCAAACTATTAACTGGCGAACTACTTACTCTAGCTTCCCGG
CAACAATTAATAGACTGGATGGAGGCGGATAAAGTTGCAGGACCACTTCTGCGCTCGGCCCTTCCGGCTG
GCTGGTTTATTGCTGATAAATCTGGAGCCGGTGAGCGTGGGTCTCGCGGTATCATTGCAGCACTGGGGCC
AGATGGTAAGCCCTCCCGTATCGTAGTTATCTACACGACGGGGAGTCAGGCAACTATGGATGAACGAAAT
AGACAGATCGCTGAGATAGGTGCCTCACTGATTAAGCATTGGTAACTGTCAGACCAAGTTTACTCATATA
TACTTTAGATTGATTTAAAACTTCATTTTTAATTTAAAAGGATCTAGGTGAAGATCCTTTTTGATAATCT
CATGACCAAAATCCCTTAACGTGAGTTTTCGTTCCACTGAGCGTCAGACCCCGTAGAAAAGATCAAAGGA
TCTTCTTGAGATCCTTTTTTTCTGCGCGTAATCTGCTGCTTGCAAACAAAAAAACCACCGCTACCAGCGG
TGGTTTGTTTG
Features (pLannotate 1.2.2; 14 found; start..end, strand, type, name):
    696..749     +  CDS            lacI (fragment): lac repressor; lacI; The lac repressor binds to the lac operator to inhibit transcription in E. coli. This inhibition can be relieved by adding lactose or isopropyl-β-D-thiogalactopyranoside (IPTG).
    769..787     +  promoter       T7 promoter: promoter for bacteriophage T7 RNA polymerase
    816..920     +  CDS            NSP1_ROTS4 (fragment): Experimental evidence at protein level: Swiss-Prot protein existence level 1. Plays a role in the inhibition of host innate immunity by inducing the degradation of key host factors required to activate interferon production such as IRF3, IRF5 or IRF7. Associates with components of cullin RING ligases (CRLs) including CUL1 or CUL3, which are essential multisubunit ubiquitination complexes, to modulate their activities. From Rotavirus A (strain RVA/SA11-4F/G3P6[1]) (RV-A) (Simian Agent 11 (strain 4F)).
   1010..1101    +  ncRNA          HDV ribozyme: Accession: RF00094 - Hepatitis delta virus ribozyme
   1116..1165    +  CDS            SET1 (fragment): solubility-enhancement tag derived from T7 phage gene 10B
   1173..1220    +  terminator     T7 terminator: transcription terminator for bacteriophage T7 RNA polymerase
   1249..1283    +  misc_feature   MCS (fragment): pUC18/19 multiple cloning site
   1288..1306    -  promoter       SP6 promoter: promoter for bacteriophage SP6 RNA polymerase
   1534..1809    +  CDS            TcR (fragment): tetracycline efflux protein; tet; confers resistance to tetracycline
   1810..1858    -  misc_feature   bom (fragment): basis of mobility region from pBR322
   1960..1995    -  CDS            rop (fragment): Rop protein, which maintains plasmids at low copy number; rop
   2090..2194    +  promoter       AmpR promoter: bla
   2195..3055    +  CDS            AmpR: β-lactamase; bla; confers resistance to ampicillin, carbenicillin, and related antibiotics
   3226..513     +  rep_origin     ori (across the origin): high-copy-number ColE1/pMB1/pBR322/pUC origin of replication
