[The description below was written by a language model from this plasmid's Addgene catalogue record and pLannotate feature annotations shown in this document.]
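Description:
pT7-35aaNSP1SA11 is a small (about 3.3 kb) bacterial plasmid built on a pT7 backbone that carries a truncated form of the NSP1 gene segment from simian rotavirus SA11. It is propagated in E. coli as a high-copy plasmid through a ColE1/pUC-type origin and selected with ampicillin via a complete β-lactamase (AmpR) cassette with its own promoter. The other backbone annotations (short fragments of lacI, TcR, rop, the pBR322 bom region, a pUC multiple cloning site remnant and an SP6 promoter on the opposite strand) appear to be vestigial pieces carried over from parental vectors rather than functional elements.

The payload is arranged as a T7 transcription unit. A T7 promoter sits just upstream of the rotavirus sequence, in which the annotated NSP1 coding region is only about 105 nt, consistent with the recorded mutation that leaves just 35 amino acids of NSP1. Full-length NSP1 antagonises host innate immunity by promoting degradation of interferon regulatory factors, so this short version would be expected to lack most of that protein. Downstream lies a hepatitis delta virus ribozyme followed by a T7 terminator. The ribozyme cleaves itself off the nascent transcript to generate a precisely defined 3′ end, which matters for producing authentic viral RNA termini. A short match to a T7 gene 10-derived tag between the ribozyme and terminator is probably incidental sequence associated with the terminator region.

The stated purpose is expression of the short 35-residue SA11 NSP1. The promoter–segment–ribozyme–terminator layout is typical of plasmids used in T7 polymerase-driven rotavirus reverse genetics, although the record does not explicitly state that application.
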