Addgene plasmid #220825: pT7-35aaNSP1SA11
Purpose: Express the short Rotavirus SA11 NSP1 protein (35 amino acids)
Depositing lab: Alex Borodavka. Depositing organization: University of Cambridge.
Backbone
  Vector backbone: pT7
  Vector type: Other
Growth in bacteria
  Bacterial resistance: Ampicillin, 100 μg/mL
  Growth temperature: 37°C
  Growth strain: DH5alpha
  Copy number: High Copy
Gene/Insert
  Gene/Insert name: Rotavirus SA11 35aaNSP1
  Species: Rotavirus SA11
  Mutation: Has just 35aa NSP1
  Cloning method: Restriction Enzyme; 5′ cloning site Unknown (unknown if destroyed)
Terms and licenses: Academic/Nonprofit Terms; Industry Terms: Not Available to Industry
How to cite: pT7-35aaNSP1SA11 was a gift from Alex Borodavka (Addgene plasmid # 220825 ; http://n2t.net/addgene:220825 ; RRID:Addgene_220825)
